Addgene plasmid #190966: pET-PLS-KP6_rpoA-C
Purpose: Test the C-to-U editing activity of KP6 on AtrpoA editing site, in E. coli
Depositing lab: Bernard Gutmann. Depositing organization: EditForce, Inc. Publication: U-to-C RNA editing by synthetic PPR-DYW proteins in bacteria and human culture cells. Ichinose M, Kawabata M, Akaiwa Y, Shimajiri Y, Nakamura I, Tamai T, Nakamura T, Yagi Y, Gutmann B. Commun Biol. 2022 Sep 15;5(1):968. doi: 10.1038/s42003-022-03927-3. PubMed 36109586.
Backbone
  Vector backbone: pET21b
  Vector type: Bacterial Expression
Growth in bacteria
  Bacterial resistance: Ampicillin, 100 μg/mL
  Growth temperature: 37°C
  Growth strain: DH5alpha
  Copy number: Low Copy
Gene/Insert
  Gene/Insert name: PLS-KP6
  Species: Synthetic
  Promoter: T7
  Tag / fusion protein: His (N terminal on insert)
  Cloning method: Restriction Enzyme; 5′ cloning site Unknown (unknown if destroyed); 3′ cloning site Unknown (unknown if destroyed)
Terms and licenses: Academic/Nonprofit Terms; Industry Terms: Not Available to Industry
How to cite: pET-PLS-KP6_rpoA-C was a gift from Bernard Gutmann (Addgene plasmid # 190966 ; http://n2t.net/addgene:190966 ; RRID:Addgene_190966)
