[The description below was written by a language model from this plasmid's Addgene catalogue record and pLannotate feature annotations shown in this document.]
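Description:
pET-PLS-KP6_rpoA-C is a 7.7 kb bacterial expression plasmid built on the pET21b backbone for testing RNA editing by a synthetic pentatricopeptide repeat (PPR) protein in E. coli. It is maintained through a pBR322-type ColE1 origin together with the rop gene and bom region, consistent with its listing as low copy, and is selected with ampicillin via the bla gene. An f1 origin is also present, as are leftover tetracycline-resistance gene fragments from the pBR322 lineage. A lacI cassette supplies the repressor that acts on the lac operator placed just downstream of the T7 promoter, so expression depends on T7 RNA polymerase and is IPTG-inducible in a suitable host.

The payload is PLS-KP6, a designer protein of synthetic origin. The annotated reading frame begins with the T7 gene 10 leader behind the gene 10 ribosome binding site, followed by a thioredoxin segment (a common solubility partner) and a short match to a TEV-site/His composite tag, in line with the catalogued N-terminal His tag. A long unannotated stretch follows, which presumably encodes the PLS-type PPR array, though the table does not label it. It ends in a region with similarity to the Arabidopsis DYW1 protein, reflecting a DYW-type domain of the kind associated with organellar RNA editing. A vector-derived His-tag sequence and the T7 terminator lie downstream. The name and stated purpose indicate that the construct carries the Arabidopsis rpoA editing site with a C at the target position, but this target is not annotated, so its location cannot be given. The plasmid is used to measure C-to-U editing activity of KP6 on that site in bacteria.
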