Features (pLannotate 1.2.2; 22 found; start..end, strand, type, name):
     12..440     +  rep_origin     f1 ori (sequence partly withheld): f1 bacteriophage origin of replication; arrow indicates direction of (+) strand synthesis
    493..597     +  promoter       AmpR promoter: bla
    598..1458    +  CDS            AmpR: β-lactamase; bla; confers resistance to ampicillin, carbenicillin, and related antibiotics
   1629..2217    +  rep_origin     ori: high-copy-number ColE1/pMB1/pBR322/pUC origin of replication
   2403..2542    -  misc_feature   bom: basis of mobility region from pBR322
   2644..2835    -  CDS            rop: Rop protein, which maintains plasmids at low copy number; rop
   2852..3232    +  CDS            YPB1_ECOLX: Protein predicted: Swiss-Prot protein existence level 4. From Escherichia coli.
   3304..3595    -  CDS            TcR (fragment): tetracycline efflux protein; tet; confers resistance to tetracycline
   3610..3631    -  protein_bind   CAP binding site: CAP binding activates transcription in the presence of cAMP. E. coli catabolite activator protein
   3644..4726    -  CDS            lacI: lac repressor; lacI; The lac repressor binds to the lac operator to inhibit transcription in E. coli. This inhibition can be relieved by adding lactose or isopropyl-β-D-thiogalactopyranoside (IPTG).
   4727..4804    -  promoter       lacI promoter: lacI
   4812..5091    -  CDS            TcR (fragment): tetracycline efflux protein; tet; confers resistance to tetracycline
   5113..5131    +  promoter       T7 promoter: promoter for bacteriophage T7 RNA polymerase
   5132..5156    +  protein_bind   lac operator: The lac repressor binds to the lac operator to inhibit transcription in E. coli. This inhibition can be relieved by adding lactose or isopropyl-β-D-thiogalactopyranoside (IPTG). lac repressor encoded by lacI
   5171..5193    +  RBS            RBS: efficient ribosome binding site from bacteriophage T7 gene 10 (Olins and Rangwala, 1989)
   5201..5233    +  CDS            T7 tag (gene 10 leader): leader peptide from bacteriophage T7 gene 10 promotes efficient translation in E. coli
   5248..5572    +  CDS            TrxA (fragment): E. coli thioredoxin; trxA
   5621..5640    +  CDS            capTEV™ (fragment): composite tag for in vivo biotinylation, TEV protease cleavage, and 6xHis tagging
   7163..7468    +  CDS            DYW1 (fragment): PPR74_ARATH - Also known as PCMP-H50. Experimental evidence at protein level: Swiss-Prot protein existence level 1. Plays a major role in single RNA editing events in chloroplasts. Acts as a site-recognition transacting factor involved in the edition of the site 1 of ndhD (ndhD-1 site corresponding to cytidine-2), which is a plastid-encoded subunit of the NADH- plastoquinone oxidoreductase. The interaction with CRR4 is required for its function in editing the ndhD-1 site. From Arabidopsis thaliana (Mouse-ear cress).
   7528..7545    +  CDS            9xHis (fragment): 9xHis affinity tag
   7555..7604    +  CDS            SET1 (fragment): solubility-enhancement tag derived from T7 phage gene 10B
   7612..7659    +  terminator     T7 terminator: transcription terminator for bacteriophage T7 RNA polymerase
>Addgene plasmid #190966 | pET-PLS-KP6_rpoA-C | addgene full sequence | sequence record 376002 | Addgene NGS Result
TGGCGAATGGG
[124 nt withheld, positions 12-135]
C
[91 nt withheld, positions 137-227]
A
[49 nt withheld, positions 229-277]
CCTTTGACGTTGGAGTCCACGTTCTTT
[37 nt withheld, positions 305-341]
ACCCTATCTCGGTCTATTCTTTTGATTTATAAGGGATTTTGCCGATTTCGGCCTATTGGTTAAAAAATGA
GCTGATTTAACAAAAATTTAACGCGAATTTTAACAAAATATTAACGCTTACAATTTAGGTGGCACTTTTC
GGGGAAATGTGCGCGGAACCCCTATTTGTTTATTTTTCTAAATACATTCAAATATGTATCCGCTCATGAG
ACAATAACCCTGATAAATGCTTCAATAATATTGAAAAAGGAAGAGTATGAGTATTCAACATTTCCGTGTC
GCCCTTATTCCCTTTTTTGCGGCATTTTGCCTTCCTGTTTTTGCTCACCCAGAAACGCTGGTGAAAGTAA
AAGATGCTGAAGATCAGTTGGGTGCACGAGTGGGTTACATCGAACTGGATCTCAACAGCGGTAAGATCCT
TGAGAGTTTTCGCCCCGAAGAACGTTTTCCAATGATGAGCACTTTTAAAGTTCTGCTATGTGGCGCGGTA
TTATCCCGTATTGACGCCGGGCAAGAGCAACTCGGTCGCCGCATACACTATTCTCAGAATGACTTGGTTG
AGTACTCACCAGTCACAGAAAAGCATCTTACGGATGGCATGACAGTAAGAGAATTATGCAGTGCTGCCAT
AACCATGAGTGATAACACTGCGGCCAACTTACTTCTGACAACGATCGGAGGACCGAAGGAGCTAACCGCT
TTTTTGCACAACATGGGGGATCATGTAACTCGCCTTGATCGTTGGGAACCGGAGCTGAATGAAGCCATAC
CAAACGACGAGCGTGACACCACGATGCCTGCAGCAATGGCAACAACGTTGCGCAAACTATTAACTGGCGA
ACTACTTACTCTAGCTTCCCGGCAACAATTAATAGACTGGATGGAGGCGGATAAAGTTGCAGGACCACTT
CTGCGCTCGGCCCTTCCGGCTGGCTGGTTTATTGCTGATAAATCTGGAGCCGGTGAGCGTGGGTCTCGCG
GTATCATTGCAGCACTGGGGCCAGATGGTAAGCCCTCCCGTATCGTAGTTATCTACACGACGGGGAGTCA
GGCAACTATGGATGAACGAAATAGACAGATCGCTGAGATAGGTGCCTCACTGATTAAGCATTGGTAACTG
TCAGACCAAGTTTACTCATATATACTTTAGATTGATTTAAAACTTCATTTTTAATTTAAAAGGATCTAGG
TGAAGATCCTTTTTGATAATCTCATGACCAAAATCCCTTAACGTGAGTTTTCGTTCCACTGAGCGTCAGA
CCCCGTAGAAAAGATCAAAGGATCTTCTTGAGATCCTTTTTTTCTGCGCGTAATCTGCTGCTTGCAAACA
AAAAAACCACCGCTACCAGCGGTGGTTTGTTTGCCGGATCAAGAGCTACCAACTCTTTTTCCGAAGGTAA
CTGGCTTCAGCAGAGCGCAGATACCAAATACTGTCCTTCTAGTGTAGCCGTAGTTAGGCCACCACTTCAA
GAACTCTGTAGCACCGCCTACATACCTCGCTCTGCTAATCCTGTTACCAGTGGCTGCTGCCAGTGGCGAT
AAGTCGTGTCTTACCGGGTTGGACTCAAGACGATAGTTACCGGATAAGGCGCAGCGGTCGGGCTGAACGG
GGGGTTCGTGCACACAGCCCAGCTTGGAGCGAACGACCTACACCGAACTGAGATACCTACAGCGTGAGCT
ATGAGAAAGCGCCACGCTTCCCGAAGGGAGAAAGGCGGACAGGTATCCGGTAAGCGGCAGGGTCGGAACA
GGAGAGCGCACGAGGGAGCTTCCAGGGGGAAACGCCTGGTATCTTTATAGTCCTGTCGGGTTTCGCCACC
TCTGACTTGAGCGTCGATTTTTGTGATGCTCGTCAGGGGGGCGGAGCCTATGGAAAAACGCCAGCAACGC
GGCCTTTTTACGGTTCCTGGCCTTTTGCTGGCCTTTTGCTCACATGTTCTTTCCTGCGTTATCCCCTGAT
TCTGTGGATAACCGTATTACCGCCTTTGAGTGAGCTGATACCGCTCGCCGCAGCCGAACGACCGAGCGCA
GCGAGTCAGTGAGCGAGGAAGCGGAAGAGCGCCTGATGCGGTATTTTCTCCTTACGCATCTGTGCGGTAT
TTCACACCGCAATGGTGCACTCTCAGTACAATCTGCTCTGATGCCGCATAGTTAAGCCAGTATACACTCC
GCTATCGCTACGTGACTGGGTCATGGCTGCGCCCCGACACCCGCCAACACCCGCTGACGCGCCCTGACGG
GCTTGTCTGCTCCCGGCATCCGCTTACAGACAAGCTGTGACCGTATCCGGGAGCTGCATGTGTCAGAGGT
TTTCACCGTCATCACCGAAACGCGCGAGGCAGCTGCGGTAAAGCTCATCAGCGTGGTCGTGAAGCGATTC
ACAGATGTCTGCCTGTTCATCCGCGTCCAGCTCGTTGAGTTTCTCCAGAAGCGTTAATGTCTGGCTTCTG
ATAAAGCGGGCCATGTTAAGGGCGGTTTTTTCCTGTTTGGTCACTGATGCCTCCGTGTAAGGGGGATTTC
TGTTCATGGGGGTAATGATACCGATGAAACGAGAGAGGATGCTCACGATACGGGTTACTGATGATGAACA
TGCCCGGTTACTGGAACGTTGTGAGGGTAAACAACTGGCGGTATGGATGCGGCGGGACCAGAGAAAAATC
ACTCAGGGTCAATGCCAGCGCTTCGTTAATACAGATGTAGGTGTTCCACAGGGTAGCCAGCAGCATCCTG
CGATGCAGATCCGGAACATAATGGTGCAGGGCGCTGACTTCCGCGTTTCCAGACTTTACGAAACACGGAA
ACCGAAAACCATTCATGTTGTTGCTCAGGTCGCAGACGTTTTGCAGCAGCAGTCGCTTCACGTTCGCTCG
CGTATCGGTGATTCATTCTGCTAACCAGTAAGGCAACCCCGCCAGCCTAGCCGGGTCCTCAACGACAGGA
GCACGATCATGCGCACCCGTGGGGCCGCCATGCCGGCGATAATGGCCTGCTTCTCGCCGAAACGTTTGGT
GGCGGGACCAGTGACGAAGGCTTGAGCGAGGGCGTGCAAGATTCCGAATACCGCAAGCGACAGGCCGATC
ATCGTCGCGCTCCAGCGAAAGCGGTCCTCGCCGAAAATGACCCAGAGCGCTGCCGGCACCTGTCCTACGA
GTTGCATGATAAAGAAAACAGTCATAAGTGCGGCGACGATAGTCATGCCCCGCGCCCACCGGAAGGAGCT
GACTGGGTTGAAGGCTCTCAAGGGCATCGGTCGAGATCCCGGTGCCTAATGAGTGAGCTAACTTACATTA
ATTGCGTTGCGCTCACTGCCCGCTTTCCAGTCGGGAAACCTGTCGTGCCAGCTGCATTAATGAATCGGCC
AACGCGCGGGGAGAGGCGGTTTGCGTATTGGGCGCCAGGGTGGTTTTTCTTTTCACCAGTGATACGGGCA
ACAGCTGATTGCCCTTCACCGCCTGGCCCTGAGAGAGTTGCAGCAAGCGGTCCACGCTGGTTTGCCCCAG
CAGGCGAAAATCCTGTTTGATGGTGGTTAACGGCGGGATATAACATGAGCTGTCCTCGGTATCGTCGTAT
CCCACTACCGAGATATCCGCACCAACGCGCAGCCCGGACTCGGTAATGGCGCGCATTGCGCCCAGCGCCA
TCTGATCGTTGGCAACCAGCATCGCAGTGGGAACGATGCCCTCATTCAGCATTTGCATGGTTTGTTGAAA
ACCGGACATGGCACTCCAGTCGCCTTCCCGTTCCGCTATCGGCTGAATTTGATTGCGAGTGAGATATTTA
TGCCAGCCAGCCAGACGCAGACGCGCCGAGACAGAACTTAATGGGCCCGCTAACAGCGCGATTTGCTGGT
GACCCAATGCGACCAGATGCTCCACGCCCAGTCGCGTACCGTCCTCATGGGAGAAAATAATACTGTTGAT
GGGTGTCTGGTCAGAGACATCAAGAAATAACGCCGGAACATTAGTGCAGGCAGCTTCCACAGCAATGGCA
TCCTGGTCATCCAGCGGATAGTTAATGATCAGCCCACTGACGCGTTGCGCGAGAAGATTGTGCACCGCCG
CTTTACAGGCTTCGACGCCGCTTCGTTCTACCATCGACACCACCACGCTGGCACCCAGTTGATCGGCGCG
AGATTTAATCGCCGCGACAATTTGCGACGGCGCGTGCAGGGCCAGACTGGAGGTGGCAACGCCAATCAGC
AACGACTGTTTGCCCGCCAGTTGTTGTGCCACGCGGTTGGGAATGTAATTCAGCTCCGCCATCGCCGCTT
CCACTTTTTCCCGCGTTTTCGCAGAAACGTGGCTGGCCTGGTTCACCACGCGGGAAACGGTCTGATAAGA
GACACCGGCATACTCTGCGACATCGTATAACGTTACTGGTTTCACATTCACCACCCTGAATTGACTCTCT
TCCGGGCGCTATCATGCCATACCGCGAAAGGTTTTGCGCCATTCGATGGTGTCCGGGATCTCGACGCTCT
CCCTTATGCGACTCCTGCATTAGGAAGCAGCCCAGTAGTAGGTTGAGGCCGTTGAGCACCGCCGCCGCAA
GGAATGGTGCATGCAAGGAGATGGCGCCCAACAGTCCCCCGGCCACGGGGCCTGCCACCATACCCACGCC
GAAACAAGCGCTCATGAGCCCGAAGTGGCGAGCCCGATCTTCCCCATCGGTGATGTCGGCGATATAGGCG
CCAGCAACCGCACCTGTGGCGCCGGTGATGCCGGCCACGATGCGTCCGGCGTAGAGGATCGAGATCTCGA
TCCCGCGAAATTAATACGACTCACTATAGGGGAATTGTGAGCGGATAACAATTCCCCTCTAGAAATAATT
TTGTTTAACTTTAAGAAGGAGATATACATATGGCTAGCATGACTGGTGGACAGCAAATGGGTCGCATGGC
CGGAGGGAGCGATAAAATTATTCACCTGACTGACGACAGTTTTGACACGGATGTACTCAAAGCGGACGGG
GCGATCCTCGTCGATTTCTGGGCAGAGTGGTGCGGTCCGTGCAAAATGATCGCCCCGATTCTGGATGAAA
TCGCTGACGAATATCAGGGCAAACTGACCGTTGCAAAACTGAACATCGATCAAAACCCTGGCACTGCGCC
GAAATATGGCATCCGTGGTATCCCGACTCTGCTGCTGTTCAAAAACGGTGAAGTGGCGGCAACCAAAGTG
GGTGCACTGTCTAAAGGTCAGTTGAAAGAGTTCCTCGACGCTAACCTGGCCGGTTCTGGTTCTGGCCATA
TGCACCATCATCATCATCATTCTTCTGGTGAGAATCTTTATTTTCAGGGCGCCATGGGTAATTCTGTTGT
CACATGGAATTCCATGATTAGGGGCTACGCTAGAAGCGGCCAGCCCGAGGAAGCTCTGAGCCTCTTCTCC
CAGATGAGAAGGAGCGGCATCAAGCCCGATAGCTATACCTTCCCCTTCGTGCTGAAGGCTTGCGCTTCTC
TGAGCAGCCTCGAGGAAGGAAAACAAATCCACGCCCACGTCATTAAATCCGGCTTCGAGTCCGATGTCTA
CGTGCAGAGCTCCCTCATTGATATGTACGCCAAGTGCGGATCTCTGGAGGACGCCAGAAAAGTGTTTGAC
GAGATGCCCGAGAGGAATGTCGTGAGCTGGAACGCTATGATCAGCGGCTATGCCCAGAATGGACAATCCG
AAGAAGCTCTGGAGCTGTTTAGAGAGATGCAGAAAGAGGGCATCAAGCCTTCCGAGTTTACCTTTTGCTC
CGTGCTGAAGGCTTGCGCCTCTCTGGGATCTCTGGAGATGGGCAAGCAAATTCACGGCTATGTGATCAAG
TCCGGCTTTGAGTCCATCGTGTTCGTGGGAAACGCCCTCATTGACATGTATGCCAAGTGCGGCTCTCTGG
AGGATGCTAGAAAGGTCTTTGATGAGATGCCCGAAAGGACCGTTGTGAGCTGGACCGCCATGATCTCCGG
ATACGCCCAGAACGGACAGAGCGAGGAGGCCCTCGAGCTCTTCAGAGAGATGCAGAGGGAGGGCGTGAAA
CCCGACGAAGTGACACTGCCTTCCGTGCTCTCCGCTTGCGCCAATCTGGGCGCTCTGGAGCAAGGCAAAC
AGATCCATGCCTACGTCATCAAGAACGGCTTTGAATCCGATGTGTTTGTGGGCTCCGCTCTGATCGACAT
GTACGCTAAATGCGGCTCCATCGAGGAGGCTAGGAAAGTGTTCGATGAAATGCCCGAGAAAGACGTTGTG
GCTTGGAACTCAATGATAAAAGGTTATGGAATGAACCATGAAGGCAAAATGGCCGTCCAATGTTTCGAAG
ATATGCAAAAACAAGGTGTAAAGCCTTCCGCCGTCACTTTTACCTGTTTGCTGACCGCCTGTTCTCACGC
CAGCCTCGTCAGCGAAGGGCAGGAGTATTTTAAAATGATGCGAGAAGAGTACGGGATCGCTCCGAGGGTG
GAACATTACGGCTGCATGGTCGATCTGCTTGCTCGGAGTGGCCATCTGTATGAAGCTGAAAAGTTCCTGG
AGATGCTCTGTCCTCCCAACGAAGGGACATGGGGGGCCCTCCTCAGCGCTTGTAAGACTTATGGCGAGGT
GGAGCTTGGTCTGAGGTGCTTTCAGCAGCTCGTGCAGCTTAACCCAGAAAGTGCCGCCTGGTACGTGCTT
ATGGCTGACATATACGCTGGCGCCGGGCGGTGGGACGACGCATACCGGATCGAAGAGCTGAGGAAACATG
CCGGAGCCAAGAAGAAACCTGCCTCCGCATTGATTGAAGTGAACAAAAAAGTGCACGAATTTGTGGTCGG
CAATAATCAGAGCGAGGAGATCAGTGCGATGCTTAAGTCTCTCAACTCTAGAATGAAGGAGGAGGGCCAT
GTACCCAATCTGGATCTGGTTCTCAAACCCGTGTCAGATGAGGAGAAAGAGGCAGCGCTGTGTGAGCACG
CAGAGAAGTTGGCAATTGCATTCGGCTTGCTGAATACGCCACAGGGACAGACCCTGCGCGTTACAAAGAA
CCTGAGAATGTGCAATGACTGCCACAATGCGTCAAAGATCATCTCCAAGATTGAGCGCAGAGAGATTATC
CTGCGCGATGATTGCTGCATTCACCACTTCAAGGACGGACTGTGCTCCTGCGGAGACATGTTCTAACTCG
AGAAATAGAAGGAACATGTATTACACGTGCAAAATCTGAGAGCTAGCACCACCACCACCACCACTGAGAT
CCGGCTGCTAACAAAGCCCGAAAGGAAGCTGAGTTGGCTGCTGCCACCGCTGAGCAATAACTAGCATAAC
CCCTTGGGGCCTCTAAACGGGTCTTGAGGGGTTTTTTGCTGAAAGGAGGAACTATATCCGGAT
